>Addgene plasmid #16378 | PKC beta I WT | addgene partial sequence | sequence record 22316 | 16378 with SP6
GCTCGAGCGGCCGCCAGTGTGATGGATATCTGCAGAATTCTTAGGCGTAGTCAGGCACGTCGTAAGGATA
GGATCCCACATTAATGACAAACTCTGGGTTAGTATACGAGAAGCCAGCAAATTCATTTTGGTCCAAGTTC
ATGATGAAGAGTTTGTCAGTGGGAGTCAGTTCCACAGGCTGCCTGGTGAACTCTTTGTCGAAGTTGGAGG
TGTCTCGCTTGTCTCTAGCTTTTGGTTTATAAGGTGGCTGAATCTCCTTGCGTTCGAGTTTCTCCCAGTC
GATATACCGGAAAAATGCATGCTCCTTAATGTCTCGTTCCCCTTCAGGCCCACAACCCAGGCGCTTGCCT
GGGTGTTTGGTCATTAGCCCTTTGCAGATTGCCACAGCTTCCTTAGACATGGACTTGGGATACGCCACGT
TGTGCTCCATGATTGACTGGAAGAGTTCATCCTCATCCTCCCCTTCAAAAGGTGCCTGGCCAGCCAACAT
TTCATACAGCAGGACTCCAAACGCCCACCAGTCCACAGACTTCCCGTAGGGCTGATAAGCAATGATCTCT
GGGGCAATGTAGTCTGGAGTGCCACAGAATGTCTTGGTTGTCACCCCATCCCNNANNNNNNNNTTNNNNN
NGCCAAAGTCAGCGANTTTGATGTGNCCCNNNNGNNAATCCAGCATCACGTTGTCAAGTTNCNNGGTCAC
GGTAAATGNATGCCCNNGCTCTGCAAGAANAAAAN
