[The description below was written by a language model from this plasmid's Addgene catalogue record.]
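Description:
PKC beta I WT is a mammalian expression plasmid built on the pHACE backbone (about 5.4 kb without insert) that carries the wild-type rat protein kinase C beta I coding sequence (Prkcb, roughly 2.0 kb). The insert was placed into the vector as an EcoRI fragment, with the site retained at both ends, in frame with a backbone-encoded HA epitope, so the kinase is produced with a C-terminal HA tag that allows detection or immunoprecipitation with anti-HA antibodies. The record does not explicitly name the promoter, although the recommended CMV forward sequencing primer suggests that expression is driven from a CMV promoter upstream of the cloning site. In bacteria the plasmid is maintained at high copy under ampicillin selection, and a neomycin resistance marker permits G418 selection of transfected mammalian cells, for example to derive stable lines. No feature table is provided, so the origins of replication and polyadenylation elements are not documented here.

The depositor notes that the encoded protein differs at five amino acid positions from one of two rat reference sequences. The same residues occur in the human, bovine and Xenopus orthologues, so they are regarded as natural variation rather than functionally significant mutations. The construct comes from work examining how individual PKC isoforms contribute to transcriptional control of cyclin D1 and related genes. It is suited to overexpressing tagged, wild-type PKC beta I in cultured mammalian cells to study isoform-specific signalling.
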