Addgene plasmid #16378: PKC beta I WT
Depositing lab: Bernard Weinstein. Depositing organization: Columbia University. Publication: Roles of specific isoforms of protein kinase C in the transcriptional control of cyclin D1 and related genes. Soh JW, Weinstein IB. J Biol Chem. 2003 Sep 5. 278(36):34709-16. 10.1074/jbc.M302016200 PubMed 12794082.
Backbone
  Vector backbone: pHACE
  Backbone size w/o insert (bp): 5400
  Vector type: Mammalian Expression
  Selectable markers: Neomycin (select with G418)
Growth in bacteria
  Bacterial resistance: Ampicillin, 100 μg/mL
  Growth temperature: 37°C
  Growth strain: DH5alpha
  Copy number: High Copy
Gene/Insert
  Gene/Insert name: PKC beta 1
  Species: R. norvegicus (rat)
  Insert size (bp): 2013
  Entrez Gene: Prkcb (a.k.a. Pkcb, Prkcb1)
  Tag / fusion protein: HA (C terminal on backbone)
  Cloning method: Restriction Enzyme; 5′ cloning site EcoRI (not destroyed); 3′ cloning site EcoRI (not destroyed)
  Sequencing primers: 5′ CMV-F
Terms and licenses: Academic/Nonprofit Terms; Industry Terms: Not Available to Industry
Depositor comments: From user-provided sequence (see 'Reviews'), there are five amino acid differences from one of two NCBI reference sequences (AAA41868.1 and NP_001165776.1): 25A, 62F, 64K, 69C, and 294G. These "mutations" are also present in human, bovine, and xenopus sequences and are therefore not believed to affect function.
How to cite: PKC beta I WT was a gift from Bernard Weinstein (Addgene plasmid # 16378 ; http://n2t.net/addgene:16378 ; RRID:Addgene_16378)
